>Addgene plasmid #109366 | pcDNA3 RL3m6L2 | depositor full sequence | sequence record 206229 | pcDNA3 RL3m6L2 sequence 6427 bps
GACGGATCGGGAGATCTCCCGATCCCCTATGGTGCACTCTCAGTACAATCTGCTCTGATGCCGCATAGTT
AAGCCAGTATCTGCTCCCTGCTTGTGTGTTGGAGGTCGCTGAGTAGTGCGCGAGCAAAATTTAAGCTACA
ACAAGGCAAGGCTTGACCGACAATTGCATGAAGAATCTGCTTAGGGTTAGGCGTTTTGCGCTGCTTCGCG
ATGTACGGGCCAGATATACGCGTTGACATTGATTATTGACTAGTTATTAATAGTAATCAATTACGGGGTC
ATTAGTTCATAGCCCATATATGGAGTTCCGCGTTACATAACTTACGGTAAATGGCCCGCCTGGCTGACCG
CCCAACGACCCCCGCCCATTGACGTCAATAATGACGTATGTTCCCATAGTAACGCCAATAGGGACTTTCC
ATTGACGTCAATGGGTGGAGTATTTACGGTAAACTGCCCACTTGGCAGTACATCAAGTGTATCATATGCC
AAGTACGCCCCCTATTGACGTCAATGACGGTAAATGGCCCGCCTGGCATTATGCCCAGTACATGACCTTA
TGGGACTTTCCTACTTGGCAGTACATCTACGTATTAGTCATCGCTATTACCATGGTGATGCGGTTTTGGC
AGTACATCAATGGGCGTGGATAGCGGTTTGACTCACGGGGATTTCCAAGTCTCCACCCCATTGACGTCAA
TGGGAGTTTGTTTTGGCACCAAAATCAACGGGACTTTCCAAAATGTCGTAACAACTCCGCCCCATTGACG
CAAATGGGCGGTAGGCGTGTACGGTGGGAGGTCTATATAAGCAGAGCTCTCTGGCTAACTAGAGAACCCA
CTGCTTACTGGCTTATCGAAATTAATACGACTCACTATAGGGAGACCCAAGCTGGCTAGCGTTTAAACTT
AAGCTTCACCATGAATGGCACAGAAGGCCCTAACTTCTACGTGCCCTTCTCCAATGCGACGGGTGTGGTA
CGCAGCCCCTTCGAGTACCCACAGTACTACCTGGCTGAGCCATGGCAGTTCTCCATGCTGGCCGCCTACA
TGTTTCTGCTGATCGTCCTAGGCTTCCCCATAAATTTCCTCACGCTCTACGTCACCGTCCAGCACAAGAA
GCTGCGCACGCCTCTCAACTACATCCTGCTCAACCTAGCCGTGGCAGATCTCTTCATGGTTCTAGGTGGC
TTCACCAGCACCCTCTACACCTCTCTGCATGGATACTTCGTCTTCGGGCCCACAGGATGCAATTTGGAGG
GCTTCTTTGCCACCCTGGGCGGTGAAATTGCCCTGTGGTCCTTGGTGGTCCTGGCCATCGAGCGGTACGT
GGTGGTGTGTAAGCCCATGAGCAACTTCCGCTTCGGGGAGAACCATGCCATCATGGGCGTTGCCTTCACG
TGGGTCATGGCGCTGGCCTGCGCCGCACCCCCACTCGCCGGCTGGTCCAGGTACATCCCCGAGGGCCTGC
AGTGCTCGTGTGGAATCGACTACTACACGCTCAAGCCGGAGGTCAACAACGAGTCTTTTGTCATCTACAT
GTTCGTGGTCCACTTCACCATCCCCATGATTATCATCTTTTTCTGCTATGGGCAGCTCGTCTTCACCGTC
CGTATCTACCGCATCTTCGAACAGGGCAAGCGCTCGGTCACACCCCCTCCCTTCATCAGCCCCACCTCAC
AGATGGTCATCATCATGGTCATCGCTTTCCTCATATGCTGGGTGCCCTACGCCAGCGTGGCATTCTACAT
CTTCACCCACCAGGGCTCCAACTTCGGTCCCATCTTCATGACCATCCCAGCGTTCTTTGCCAAGAGCGCT
GCCATCTACAACCCTGTCATCTATATCATGATGAACAAGCAGTTCCGGAACTGCATGCTCACCACCATCT
GCTGCGGCAAGAACCCACTGGGTGACGATGAGGCCTCTGCTACCGTGTCCAAGACGGAGACGAGCCAGGT
GGCCCCGGCCTAAGCGGCCGCTCGAGTCTAGAGGGCCCGTTTAAACCCGCTGATCAGCCTCGACTGTGCC
TTCTAGTTGCCAGCCATCTGTTGTTTGCCCCTCCCCCGTGCCTTCCTTGACCCTGGAAGGTGCCACTCCC
ACTGTCCTTTCCTAATAAAATGAGGAAATTGCATCGCATTGTCTGAGTAGGTGTCATTCTATTCTGGGGG
GTGGGGTGGGGCAGGACAGCAAGGGGGAGGATTGGGAAGACAATAGCAGGCATGCTGGGGATGCGGTGGG
CTCTATGGCTTCTGAGGCGGAAAGAACCAGCTGGGGCTCTAGGGGGTATCCCC
[124 nt withheld, positions 2294-2417]
C
[91 nt withheld, positions 2419-2509]
A
[49 nt withheld, positions 2511-2559]
CCTTTGACGTTGGAGTCCACGTTCTTT
[37 nt withheld, positions 2587-2623]
ACCCTATCTCGGTCTATTCTTTTGATTTATAAGGGATTTTGCCGATTTCGGCCTATTGGTTAAAAAATGA
GCTGATTTAACAAAAATTTAACGCGAATTAATTCTGTGGAATGTGTGTCAGTTAGGGTGTGGAAAGTCCC
CAGGCTCCCCAGCAGGCAGAAGTATGCAAAGCATGCATCTCAATTAGTCAGCAACCAGGTGTGGAAAGTC
CCCAGGCTCCCCAGCAGGCAGAAGTATGCAAAGCATGCATCTCAATTAGTCAGCAACCATAGTCCCGCCC
CTAACTCCGCCCATCCCGCCCCTAACTCCGCCCAGTTCCGCCCATTCTCCGCCCCATGGCTGACTAATTT
TTTTTATTTATGCAGAGGCCGAGGCCGCCTCTGCCTCTGAGCTATTCCAGAAGTAGTGAGGAGGCTTTTT
TGGAGGCCTAGGCTTTTGCAAAAAGCTCCCGGGAGCTTGTATATCCATTTTCGGATCTGATCAAGAGACA
GGATGAGGATCGTTTCGCATGATTGAACAAGATGGATTGCACGCAGGTTCTCCGGCCGCTTGGGTGGAGA
GGCTATTCGGCTATGACTGGGCACAACAGACAATCGGCTGCTCTGATGCCGCCGTGTTCCGGCTGTCAGC
GCAGGGGCGCCCGGTTCTTTTTGTCAAGACCGACCTGTCCGGTGCCCTGAATGAACTGCAGGACGAGGCA
GCGCGGCTATCGTGGCTGGCCACGACGGGCGTTCCTTGCGCAGCTGTGCTCGACGTTGTCACTGAAGCGG
GAAGGGACTGGCTGCTATTGGGCGAAGTGCCGGGGCAGGATCTCCTGTCATCTCACCTTGCTCCTGCCGA
GAAAGTATCCATCATGGCTGATGCAATGCGGCGGCTGCATACGCTTGATCCGGCTACCTGCCCATTCGAC
CACCAAGCGAAACATCGCATCGAGCGAGCACGTACTCGGATGGAAGCCGGTCTTGTCGATCAGGATGATC
TGGACGAAGAGCATCAGGGGCTCGCGCCAGCCGAACTGTTCGCCAGGCTCAAGGCGCGCATGCCCGACGG
CGAGGATCTCGTCGTGACCCATGGCGATGCCTGCTTGCCGAATATCATGGTGGAAAATGGCCGCTTTTCT
GGATTCATCGACTGTGGCCGGCTGGGTGTGGCGGACCGCTATCAGGACATAGCGTTGGCTACCCGTGATA
TTGCTGAAGAGCTTGGCGGCGAATGGGCTGACCGCTTCCTCGTGCTTTACGGTATCGCCGCTCCCGATTC
GCAGCGCATCGCCTTCTATCGCCTTCTTGACGAGTTCTTCTGAGCGGGACTCTGGGGTTCGAAATGACCG
ACCAAGCGACGCCCAACCTGCCATCACGAGATTTCGATTCCACCGCCGCCTTCTATGAAAGGTTGGGCTT
CGGAATCGTTTTCCGGGACGCCGGCTGGATGATCCTCCAGCGCGGGGATCTCATGCTGGAGTTCTTCGCC
CACCCCAACTTGTTTATTGCAGCTTATAATGGTTACAAATAAAGCAATAGCATCACAAATTTCACAAATA
AAGCATTTTTTTCACTGCATTCTAGTTGTGGTTTGTCCAAACTCATCAATGTATCTTATCATGTCTGTAT
ACCGTCGACCTCTAGCTAGAGCTTGGCGTAATCATGGTCATAGCTGTTTCCTGTGTGAAATTGTTATCCG
CTCACAATTCCACACAACATACGAGCCGGAAGCATAAAGTGTAAAGCCTGGGGTGCCTAATGAGTGAGCT
AACTCACATTAATTGCGTTGCGCTCACTGCCCGCTTTCCAGTCGGGAAACCTGTCGTGCCAGCTGCATTA
ATGAATCGGCCAACGCGCGGGGAGAGGCGGTTTGCGTATTGGGCGCTCTTCCGCTTCCTCGCTCACTGAC
TCGCTGCGCTCGGTCGTTCGGCTGCGGCGAGCGGTATCAGCTCACTCAAAGGCGGTAATACGGTTATCCA
CAGAATCAGGGGATAACGCAGGAAAGAACATGTGAGCAAAAGGCCAGCAAAAGGCCAGGAACCGTAAAAA
GGCCGCGTTGCTGGCGTTTTTCCATAGGCTCCGCCCCCCTGACGAGCATCACAAAAATCGACGCTCAAGT
CAGAGGTGGCGAAACCCGACAGGACTATAAAGATACCAGGCGTTTCCCCCTGGAAGCTCCCTCGTGCGCT
CTCCTGTTCCGACCCTGCCGCTTACCGGATACCTGTCCGCCTTTCTCCCTTCGGGAAGCGTGGCGCTTTC
TCATAGCTCACGCTGTAGGTATCTCAGTTCGGTGTAGGTCGTTCGCTCCAAGCTGGGCTGTGTGCACGAA
CCCCCCGTTCAGCCCGACCGCTGCGCCTTATCCGGTAACTATCGTCTTGAGTCCAACCCGGTAAGACACG
ACTTATCGCCACTGGCAGCAGCCACTGGTAACAGGATTAGCAGAGCGAGGTATGTAGGCGGTGCTACAGA
GTTCTTGAAGTGGTGGCCTAACTACGGCTACACTAGAAGAACAGTATTTGGTATCTGCGCTCTGCTGAAG
CCAGTTACCTTCGGAAAAAGAGTTGGTAGCTCTTGATCCGGCAAACAAACCACCGCTGGTAGCGGTGGTT
TTTTTGTTTGCAAGCAGCAGATTACGCGCAGAAAAAAAGGATCTCAAGAAGATCCTTTGATCTTTTCTAC
GGGGTCTGACGCTCAGTGGAACGAAAACTCACGTTAAGGGATTTTGGTCATGAGATTATCAAAAAGGATC
TTCACCTAGATCCTTTTAAATTAAAAATGAAGTTTTAAATCAATCTAAAGTATATATGAGTAAACTTGGT
CTGACAGTTACCAATGCTTAATCAGTGAGGCACCTATCTCAGCGATCTGTCTATTTCGTTCATCCATAGT
TGCCTGACTCCCCGTCGTGTAGATAACTACGATACGGGAGGGCTTACCATCTGGCCCCAGTGCTGCAATG
ATACCGCGAGACCCACGCTCACCGGCTCCAGATTTATCAGCAATAAACCAGCCAGCCGGAAGGGCCGAGC
GCAGAAGTGGTCCTGCAACTTTATCCGCCTCCATCCAGTCTATTAATTGTTGCCGGGAAGCTAGAGTAAG
TAGTTCGCCAGTTAATAGTTTGCGCAACGTTGTTGCCATTGCTACAGGCATCGTGGTGTCACGCTCGTCG
TTTGGTATGGCTTCATTCAGCTCCGGTTCCCAACGATCAAGGCGAGTTACATGATCCCCCATGTTGTGCA
AAAAAGCGGTTAGCTCCTTCGGTCCTCCGATCGTTGTCAGAAGTAAGTTGGCCGCAGTGTTATCACTCAT
GGTTATGGCAGCACTGCATAATTCTCTTACTGTCATGCCATCCGTAAGATGCTTTTCTGTGACTGGTGAG
TACTCAACCAAGTCATTCTGAGAATAGTGTATGCGGCGACCGAGTTGCTCTTGCCCGGCGTCAATACGGG
ATAATACCGCGCCACATAGCAGAACTTTAAAAGTGCTCATCATTGGAAAACGTTCTTCGGGGCGAAAACT
CTCAAGGATCTTACCGCTGTTGAGATCCAGTTCGATGTAACCCACTCGTGCACCCAACTGATCTTCAGCA
TCTTTTACTTTCACCAGCGTTTCTGGGTGAGCAAAAACAGGAAGGCAAAATGCCGCAAAAAAGGGAATAA
GGGCGACACGGAAATGTTGAATACTCATACTCTTCCTTTTTCAATATTATTGAAGCATTTATCAGGGTTA
TTGTCTCATGAGCGGATACATATTTGAATGTATTTAGAAAAATAAACAAATAGGGGTTCCGCGCACATTT
CCCCGAAAAGTGCCACCTGACGTC
Features (pLannotate 1.2.2; 20 found; start..end, strand, type, name):
     28..80      -  misc_feature   bom (fragment): basis of mobility region from pBR322
    235..614     +  enhancer       CMV enhancer: human cytomegalovirus immediate early enhancer
    615..818     +  promoter       CMV promoter: human cytomegalovirus (CMV) immediate early promoter
    814..847     +  LTR            5' LTR (truncated) (fragment): truncated 5' long terminal repeat (LTR) from HIV-1
    863..881     +  promoter       T7 promoter: promoter for bacteriophage T7 RNA polymerase
    921..1970    +  CDS            RHO: OPSD_HUMAN - Also known as OPN2. Experimental evidence at protein level: Swiss-Prot protein existence level 1. Photoreceptor required for image-forming vision at low light intensity (PubMed:8107847, PubMed:7846071). Required for photoreceptor cell viability after birth (PubMed:2215617, PubMed:12566452). Light- induced isomerization of the chromophore 11-cis-retinal to all-trans- retinal triggers a conformational change that activates signaling via G-proteins (PubMed:8107847, PubMed:28524165, PubMed:26200343, PubMed:28753425). Subsequent receptor phosphorylation mediates displacement of the bou
   2024..2248    +  polyA_signal   bGH poly(A) signal: bovine growth hormone polyadenylation signal
   2252..2273    +  promoter       SV40 promoter (fragment): SV40 enhancer and early promoter
   2294..2722    +  rep_origin     f1 ori (sequence partly withheld): f1 bacteriophage origin of replication; arrow indicates direction of (+) strand synthesis
   2736..3065    +  promoter       SV40 promoter: SV40 enhancer and early promoter
   3132..3923    +  CDS            neo: KKA2_KLEPN - Also known as kan, nptII. Experimental evidence at protein level: Swiss-Prot protein existence level 1. Resistance to kanamycin, neomycin, paromomycin, ribostamycin, butirosin and gentamicin B. From Klebsiella pneumoniae.
   3947..4105    +  CDS            ble (fragment): BLE_KLEPN - Experimental evidence at protein level: Swiss-Prot protein existence level 1. Binding protein with a strong affinity to the bleomycin family of antibiotics. Binds to CL990; an antimitotic-antibiotic compound. From Klebsiella pneumoniae.
   4100..4221    +  polyA_signal   SV40 poly(A) signal: SV40 polyadenylation signal
   4294..4310    -  protein_bind   lac operator: The lac repressor binds to the lac operator to inhibit transcription in E. coli. This inhibition can be relieved by adding lactose or isopropyl-β-D-thiogalactopyranoside (IPTG). lac repressor encoded by lacI
   4318..4348    -  promoter       lac promoter: promoter for the E. coli lac operon
   4363..4384    -  protein_bind   CAP binding site: CAP binding activates transcription in the presence of cAMP. E. coli catabolite activator protein
   4397..4489    -  CDS            lacI (fragment): lac repressor; lacI; The lac repressor binds to the lac operator to inhibit transcription in E. coli. This inhibition can be relieved by adding lactose or isopropyl-β-D-thiogalactopyranoside (IPTG).
   4672..5260    -  rep_origin     ori: high-copy-number ColE1/pMB1/pBR322/pUC origin of replication
   5431..6291    -  CDS            AmpR: β-lactamase; bla; confers resistance to ampicillin, carbenicillin, and related antibiotics
   6292..6396    -  promoter       AmpR promoter: bla
