>Addgene plasmid #109366 | pcDNA3 RL3m6L2 | addgene full sequence | sequence record 210142 | Addgene NGS Result
GTCATTGATTATTGACTAGTTATTAATAGTAATCAATTACGGGGTCATTAGTTCATAGCCCATATATGGA
GTTCCGCGTTACATAACTTACGGTAAATGGCCCGCCTGGCTGACCGCCCAACGACCCCCGCCCATTGACG
TCAATAATGACGTATGTTCCCATAGTAACGCCAATAGGGACTTTCCATTGACGTCAATGGGTGGAGTATT
TACGGTAAACTGCCCACTTGGCAGTACATCAAGTGTATCATATGCCAAGTACGCCCCCTATTGACGTCAA
TGACGGTAAATGGCCCGCCTGGCATTATGCCCAGTACATGACCTTATGGGACTTTCCTACTTGGCAGTAC
ATCTACGTATTAGTCATCGCTATTACCATGGTGATGCGGTTTTGGCAGTACATCAATGGGCGTGGATAGC
GGTTTGACTCACGGGGATTTCCAAGTCTCCACCCCATTGACGTCAATGGGAGTTTGTTTTGGCACCAAAA
TCAACGGGACTTTCCAAAATGTCGTAACAACTCCGCCCCATTGACGCAAATGGGCGGTAGGCGTGTACGG
TGGGAGGTCTATATAAGCAGAGCTCTCTGGCTAACTAGAGAACCCACTGCTTACTGGCTTATCGAAATTA
ATACGACTCACTATAGGGAGACCCAAGCTGGCCAGCGTTTAAACTTAAGCTTCACCATGAATGGCACAGA
AGGCCCTAACTTCTACGTGCCCTTCTCCAATGCGACGGGTGTGGTACGCAGCCCCTTCGAGTACCCACAG
TACTACCTGGCTGAGCCATGGCAGTTCTCCATGCTGGCCGCCTACATGTTTCTGCTGATCGTCCTAGGCT
TCCCCATAAATTTCCTCACGCTCTACGTCACCGTCCAGCACAAGAAGCTGCGCACGCCTCTCAACTACAT
CCTGCTCAACCTAGCCGTGGCAGATCTCTTCATGGTTCTAGGTGGCTTCACCAGCACCCTCTACACCTCT
CTGCATGGATACTTCGTCTTCGGGCCCACAGGATGCAATTTGGAGGGCTTCTTTGCCACCCTGGGCGGTG
AAATTGCCCTGTGGTCCTTGGTGGTCCTGGCCATCGAGCGGTACGTGGTGGTGTGTAAGCCCATGAGCAA
CTTCCGCTTCGGGGAGAACCATGCCATCATGGGCGTTGCCTTCACGTGGGTCATGGCGCTGGCCTGCGCC
GCACCCCCACTCGCCGGCTGGTCCAGGTACATCCCCGAGGGCCTGCAGTGCTCGTGTGGAATCGACTACT
ACACGCTCAAGCCGGAGGTCAACAACGAGTCTTTTGTCATCTACATGTTCGTGGTCCACTTCACCATCCC
CATGATTATCATCTTTTTCTGCTATGGGCAGCTCGTCTTCACCGTCCGTATCTACCGCATCTTCGAACAG
GGCAAGCGCTCGGTCACACCCCCTCCCTTCATCAGCCCCACCTCACAGATGGTCATCATCATGGTCATCG
CTTTCCTCATATGCTGGGTGCCCTACGCCAGCGTGGCATTCTACATCTTCACCCACCAGGGCTCCAACTT
CGGTCCCATCTTCATGACCATCCCAGCGTTCTTTGCCAAGAGCGCTGCCATCTACAACCCTGTCATCTAT
ATCATGATGAACAAGCAGTTCCGGAACTGCATGCTCACCACCATCTGCTGCGGCAAGAACCCACTGGGTG
ACGATGAGGCCTCTGCTACCGTGTCCAAGACGGAGACGAGCCAGGTGGCCCCGGCCTAAGCGGCCGCTCG
AGTCTAGAGGGCCCGTTTAAACCCGCTGATCAGCCTCGACTGTGCCTTCTAGTTGCCAGCCATCTGTTGT
TTGCCCCTCCCCCGTGCCTTCCTTGACCCTGGAAGGTGCCACTCCCACTGTCCTTTCCTAATAAAATGAG
GAAATTGCATCGCATTGTCTGAGTAGGTGTCATTCTATTCTGGGGGGTGGGGTGGGGCAGGACAGCAAGG
GGGAGGATTGGGAAGACAATAGCAGGCATGCTGGGGATGCGGTGGGCTCTATGGCTTCTGAGGCGGAAAG
AACCAGCTGGGGCTCTAGGGGGTATCCCC
[124 nt withheld, positions 2060-2183]
C
[91 nt withheld, positions 2185-2275]
A
[49 nt withheld, positions 2277-2325]
CCTTTGACGTTGGAGTCCACGTTCTTT
[37 nt withheld, positions 2353-2389]
ACCCTATCTCGGTCTATTCTTTTGATTTATAAGGGATTTTGCCGATTTCGGCCTATTGGTTAAAAAATGA
GCTGATTTAACAAAAATTTAACGCGAATTAATTCTGTGGAATGTGTGTCAGTTAGGGTGTGGAAAGTCCC
CAGGCTCCCCAGCAGGCAGAAGTATGCAAAGCATGCATCTCAATTAGTCAGCAACCAGGTGTGGAAAGTC
CCCAGGCTCCCCAGCAGGCAGAAGTATGCAAAGCATGCATCTCAATTAGTCAGCAACCATAGTCCCGCCC
CTAACTCCGCCCATCCCGCCCCTAACTCCGCCCAGTTCCGCCCATTCTCCGCCCCATGGCTGACTAATTT
TTTTTATTTATGCAGAGGCCGAGGCCGCCTCTGCCTCTGAGCTATTCCAGAAGTAGTGAGGAGGCTTTTT
TGGAGGCCTAGGCTTTTGCAAAAAGCTCCCGGGAGCTTGTATATCCATTTTCGGATCTGATCAAGAGACA
GGATGAGGATCGTTTCGCATGATTGAACAAGATGGATTGCACGCAGGTTCTCCGGCCGCTTGGGTGGAGA
GGCTATTCGGCTATGACTGGGCACAACAGACAATCGGCTGCTCTGATGCCGCCGTGTTCCGGCTGTCAGC
GCAGGGGCGCCCGGTTCTTTTTGTCAAGACCGACCTGTCCGGTGCCCTGAATGAACTGCAGGACGAGGCA
GCGCGGCTATCGTGGCTGGCCACGACGGGCGTTCCTTGCGCAGCTGTGCTCGACGTTGTCACTGAAGCGG
GAAGGGACTGGCTGCTATTGGGCGAAGTGCCGGGGCAGGATCTCCTGTCATCTCACCTTGCTCCTGCCGA
GAAAGTATCCATCATGGCTGATGCAATGCGGCGGCTGCATACGCTTGATCCGGCTACCTGCCCATTCGAC
CACCAAGCGAAACATCGCATCGAGCGAGCACGTACTCGGATGGAAGCCGGTCTTGTCGATCAGGATGATC
TGGACGAAGAGCATCAGGGGCTCGCGCCAGCCGAACTGTTCGCCAGGCTCAAGGCGCGCATGCCCGACGG
CGAGGATCTCGTCGTGACCCATGGCGATGCCTGCTTGCCGAATATCATGGTGGAAAATGGCCGCTTTTCT
GGATTCATCGACTGTGGCCGGCTGGGTGTGGCGGACCGCTATCAGGACATAGCGTTGGCTACCCGTGATA
TTGCTGAAGAGCTTGGCGGCGAATGGGCTGACCGCTTCCTCGTGCTTTACGGTATCGCCGCTCCCGATTC
GCAGCGCATCGCCTTCTATCGCCTTCTTGACGAGTTCTTCTGAGCGGGACTCTGGGGTTCGAAATGACCG
ACCAAGCGACGCCCAACCTGCCATCACGAGATTTCGATTCCACCGCCGCCTTCTATGAAAGGTTGGGCTT
CGGAATCGTTTTCCGGGACGCCGGCTGGATGATCCTCCAGCGCGGGGATCTCATGCTGGAGTTCTTCGCC
CACCCCAACTTGTTTATTGCAGCTTATAATGGTTACAAATAAAGCAATAGCATCACAAATTTCACAAATA
AAGCATTTTTTTCACTGCATTCTAGTTGTGGTTTGTCCAAACTCATCAATGTATCTTATCATGTCTGTAT
ACCGTCGACCTCTAGCTAGAGCTTGGCGTAATCATGGTCATAGCTGTTTCCTGTGTGAAATTGTTATCCG
CTCACAATTCCACACAACATACGAGCCGGAAGCATAAAGTGTAAAGCCTGGGGTGCCTAATGAGTGAGCT
AACTCACATTAATTGCGTTGCGCTCACTGCCCGCTTTCCAGTCGGGAAACCTGTCGTGCCAGCTGCATTA
ATGAATCGGCCAACGCGCGGGGAGAGGCGGTTTGCGTATTGGGCGCTCTTCCGCTTCCTCGCTCACTGAC
TCGCTGCGCTCGGTCGTTCGGCTGCGGCGAGCGGTATCAGCTCACTCAAAGGCGGTAATACGGTTATCCA
CAGAATCAGGGGATAACGCAGGAAAGAACATGTGAGCAAAAGGCCAGCAAAAGGCCAGGAACCGTAAAAA
GGCCGCGTTGCTGGCGTTTTTCCATAGGCTCCGCCCCCCTGACGAGCATCACAAAAATCGACGCTCAAGT
CAGAGGTGGCGAAACCCGACAGGACTATAAAGATACCAGGCGTTTCCCCCTGGAAGCTCCCTCGTGCGCT
CTCCTGTTCCGACCCTGCCGCTTACCGGATACCTGTCCGCCTTTCTCCCTTCGGGAAGCGTGGCGCTTTC
TCATAGCTCACGCTGTAGGTATCTCAGTTCGGTGTAGGTCGTTCGCTCCAAGCTGGGCTGTGTGCACGAA
CCCCCCGTTCAGCCCGACCGCTGCGCCTTATCCGGTAACTATCGTCTTGAGTCCAACCCGGTAAGACACG
ACTTATCGCCACTGGCAGCAGCCACTGGTAACAGGATTAGCAGAGCGAGGTATGTAGGCGGTGCTACAGA
GTTCTTGAAGTGGTGGCCTAACTACGGCTACACTAGAAGAACAGTATTTGGTATCTGCGCTCTGCTGAAG
CCAGTTACCTTCGGAAAAAGAGTTGGTAGCTCTTGATCCGGCAAACAAACCACCGCTGGTAGCGGTGGTT
TTTTTGTTTGCAAGCAGCAGATTACGCGCAGAAAAAAAGGATCTCAAGAAGATCCTTTGATCTTTTCTAC
GGGGTCTGACGCTCAGTGGAACGAAAACTCACGTTAAGGGATTTTGGTCATGAGATTATCAAAAAGGATC
TTCACCTAGATCCTTTTAAATTAAAAATGAAGTTTTAAATCAATCTAAAGTATATATGAGTAAACTTGGT
CTGACAGTTACCAATGCTTAATCAGTGAGGCACCTATCTCAGCGATCTGTCTATTTCGTTCATCCATAGT
TGCCTGACTCCCCGTCGTGTAGATAACTACGATACGGGAGGGCTTACCATCTGGCCCCAGTGCTGCAATG
ATACCGCGAGACCCACGCTCACCGGCTCCAGATTTATCAGCAATAAACCAGCCAGCCGGAAGGGCCGAGC
GCAGAAGTGGTCCTGCAACTTTATCCGCCTCCATCCAGTCTATTAATTGTTGCCGGGAAGCTAGAGTAAG
TAGTTCGCCAGTTAATAGTTTGCGCAACGTTGTTGCCATTGCTACAGGCATCGTGGTGTCACGCTCGTCG
TTTGGTATGGCTTCATTCAGCTCCGGTTCCCAACGATCAAGGCGAGTTACATGATCCCCCATGTTGTGCA
AAAAAGCGGTTAGCTCCTTCGGTCCTCCGATCGTTGTCAGAAGTAAGTTGGCCGCAGTGTTATCACTCAT
GGTTATGGCAGCACTGCATAATTCTCTTACTGTCATGCCATCCGTAAGATGCTTTTCTGTGACTGGTGAG
TACTCAACCAAGTCATTCTGAGAATAGTGTATGCGGCGACCGAGTTGCTCTTGCCCGGCGTCAATACGGG
ATAATACCGCGCCACATAGCAGAACTTTAAAAGTGCTCATCATTGGAAAACGTTCTTCGGGGCGAAAACT
CTCAAGGATCTTACCGCTGTTGAGATCCAGTTCGATGTAACCCACTCGTGCACCCAACTGATCTTCAGCA
TCTTTTACTTTCACCAGCGTTTCTGGGTGAGCAAAAACAGGAAGGCAAAATGCCGCAAAAAAGGGAATAA
GGGCGACACGGAAATGTTGAATACTCATACTCTTCCTTTTTCAATATTATTGAAGCATTTATCAGGGTTA
TTGTCTCATGAGCGGATACATATTTGAATGTATTTAGAAAAATAAACAAATAGGGGTTCCGCGCACATTT
CCCCGAAAAGTGCCACCTGACGTCGACGGATCGGGAGATCTCCCGATCCCCTATGGTGCACTCTCAGTAC
AATCTGCTCTGATGCCGCATAGTTAAGCCAGTATCTGCTCCCTGCTTGTGTGTTGGAGGTCGCTGAGTAG
TGCGCGAGCAAAATTTAAGCTACAACAAGGCAAGGCTTGACCGACAATTGCATGAAGAATCTGCTTAGGG
TTAGGCGTTTTGCGCTGCTTCGCGATGTACGGGCCAGATATACGCGTT
Features (pLannotate 1.2.2; 20 found; start..end, strand, type, name):
     77..380     +  enhancer       CMV enhancer: human cytomegalovirus immediate early enhancer
    381..584     +  promoter       CMV promoter: human cytomegalovirus (CMV) immediate early promoter
    580..613     +  LTR            5' LTR (truncated) (fragment): truncated 5' long terminal repeat (LTR) from HIV-1
    629..647     +  promoter       T7 promoter: promoter for bacteriophage T7 RNA polymerase
    687..1736    +  CDS            RHO: OPSD_HUMAN - Also known as OPN2. Experimental evidence at protein level: Swiss-Prot protein existence level 1. Photoreceptor required for image-forming vision at low light intensity (PubMed:8107847, PubMed:7846071). Required for photoreceptor cell viability after birth (PubMed:2215617, PubMed:12566452). Light- induced isomerization of the chromophore 11-cis-retinal to all-trans- retinal triggers a conformational change that activates signaling via G-proteins (PubMed:8107847, PubMed:28524165, PubMed:26200343, PubMed:28753425). Subsequent receptor phosphorylation mediates displacement of the bou
   1790..2014    +  polyA_signal   bGH poly(A) signal: bovine growth hormone polyadenylation signal
   2018..2039    +  promoter       SV40 promoter (fragment): SV40 enhancer and early promoter
   2060..2488    +  rep_origin     f1 ori (sequence partly withheld): f1 bacteriophage origin of replication; arrow indicates direction of (+) strand synthesis
   2502..2831    +  promoter       SV40 promoter: SV40 enhancer and early promoter
   2898..3689    +  CDS            neo: KKA2_KLEPN - Also known as kan, nptII. Experimental evidence at protein level: Swiss-Prot protein existence level 1. Resistance to kanamycin, neomycin, paromomycin, ribostamycin, butirosin and gentamicin B. From Klebsiella pneumoniae.
   3713..3871    +  CDS            ble (fragment): BLE_KLEPN - Experimental evidence at protein level: Swiss-Prot protein existence level 1. Binding protein with a strong affinity to the bleomycin family of antibiotics. Binds to CL990; an antimitotic-antibiotic compound. From Klebsiella pneumoniae.
   3866..3987    +  polyA_signal   SV40 poly(A) signal: SV40 polyadenylation signal
   4060..4076    -  protein_bind   lac operator: The lac repressor binds to the lac operator to inhibit transcription in E. coli. This inhibition can be relieved by adding lactose or isopropyl-β-D-thiogalactopyranoside (IPTG). lac repressor encoded by lacI
   4084..4114    -  promoter       lac promoter: promoter for the E. coli lac operon
   4129..4150    -  protein_bind   CAP binding site: CAP binding activates transcription in the presence of cAMP. E. coli catabolite activator protein
   4163..4255    -  CDS            lacI (fragment): lac repressor; lacI; The lac repressor binds to the lac operator to inhibit transcription in E. coli. This inhibition can be relieved by adding lactose or isopropyl-β-D-thiogalactopyranoside (IPTG).
   4438..5026    -  rep_origin     ori: high-copy-number ColE1/pMB1/pBR322/pUC origin of replication
   5197..6057    -  CDS            AmpR: β-lactamase; bla; confers resistance to ampicillin, carbenicillin, and related antibiotics
   6058..6162    -  promoter       AmpR promoter: bla
   6221..6273    -  misc_feature   bom (fragment): basis of mobility region from pBR322
