[The description below was written by a language model from this plasmid's Addgene catalogue record and pLannotate feature annotations shown in this document.]
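Description:
pcDNA3 RL3m6L2 is a mammalian expression plasmid built on a pcDNA3.1-type backbone that encodes a chimeric light-sensitive G protein-coupled receptor. The insert is human rod opsin (RHO) in which the third intracellular loop has been replaced by the second intracellular loop of the human metabotropic glutamate receptor mGluR6 (GRM6), with a 1D4 epitope tag recorded at the C terminus. The 1D4 epitope corresponds to the native C-terminal residues of rhodopsin and allows antibody detection or purification. The automated annotation labels the roughly 1 kb open reading frame simply as RHO and does not resolve the swapped loop or the tag. Expression is driven by the CMV immediate-early enhancer and promoter and terminated by the bovine growth hormone polyadenylation signal. A T7 promoter lies just upstream of the coding sequence and could support in vitro transcription.

The plasmid is propagated in E. coli through a high-copy ColE1/pUC-type origin with ampicillin resistance, and it also carries an f1 origin for single-stranded DNA production. For stable mammalian lines, an SV40 early promoter drives the neomycin phosphotransferase gene followed by an SV40 polyadenylation signal, permitting G418 selection. Short annotated fragments (HIV-1 LTR, ble, lacI, bom) appear to be backbone remnants or incidental matches rather than functional elements. Both the depositor and the sequencing-derived records are 6,427 nt and share the same feature order, slightly longer than the catalogue total of 6,367 bp. According to the associated publication title, the construct belongs to work using a live-cell assay of GPCR coupling to identify optogenetic tools for controlling Go and Gi signalling, where loop-swapped opsins such as this one would test how intracellular loops shape G protein selectivity.
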