Addgene plasmid #109366: pcDNA3 RL3m6L2
Purpose: Human rod opsin chimera with intracellular loop 3 replaced by intracellular loop 2 of mGluR6 with 1D4 tag
Depositing lab: Robert Lucas. Depositing organization: University of Manchester. Publication: A live cell assay of GPCR coupling allows identification of optogenetic tools for controlling Go and Gi signaling. Ballister ER, Rodgers J, Martial F, Lucas RJ. BMC Biol. 2018 Jan 16;16(1):10. doi: 10.1186/s12915-017-0475-2. PubMed 29338718.
Backbone
  Vector backbone: pcDNA3.1
  Backbone size w/o insert (bp): 5323
  Total vector size (bp): 6367
  Vector type: Mammalian Expression
  Selectable markers: Neomycin (select with G418)
Growth in bacteria
  Bacterial resistance: Ampicillin, 100 μg/mL
  Growth temperature: 37°C
  Growth strain: DH5alpha
  Copy number: High Copy
Gene/Insert
  Gene/Insert name: Rhodopsin chimera with mGluR6 intracellular loop 2 at intracellular loop 3 position (alt name: RL3m6L2)
  Species: H. sapiens (human)
  Insert size (bp): 1044
  GenBank ID: NM_000539.3 NM_000843.3
  Entrez Gene: GRM6 (a.k.a. CSNB1B, GPRC1F, MGLUR6, mGlu6); RHO (a.k.a. CSNBAD1, OPN2, RP4)
  Promoter: CMV
  Tag / fusion protein: 1D4 (C terminal on insert)
  Cloning method: Gibson Cloning
  Sequencing primers: 5′ GGAGGTCTATATAAGCAGAGC; 3′ ggcaccttccagggtcaagg
Terms and licenses: Academic/Nonprofit Terms; Industry Terms: Not Available to Industry
How to cite: pcDNA3 RL3m6L2 was a gift from Robert Lucas (Addgene plasmid # 109366 ; http://n2t.net/addgene:109366 ; RRID:Addgene_109366)
